Addgene plasmid #180514: pCAT527
Purpose: Plasmid expressing mammalian codon optimized engineered chimeric PlmCasX-R1, mNeonGreen, sgRNAv2 scaffold, and restriction sites to clone in new spacers
Depositing lab: Jennifer Doudna. Depositing organization: University of California, Berkeley. Publication: Chimeric CRISPR-CasX enzymes and guide RNAs for improved genome editing activity. Tsuchida CA, Zhang S, Doost MS, Zhao Y, Wang J, O'Brien E, Fang H, Li CP, Li D, Hai ZY, Chuck J, Brotzmann J, Vartoumian A, Burstein D, Chen XW, Nogales E, Doudna JA, Liu JG. Mol Cell. 2022 Mar 17;82(6):1199-1209.e6. doi: 10.1016/j.molcel.2022.02.002. Epub 2022 Feb 25. PubMed 35219382.
Backbone
  Vector backbone: pBLO62.5
  Backbone size w/o insert (bp): 4847
  Total vector size (bp): 8683
  Vector type: Mammalian Expression, CRISPR
Growth in bacteria
  Bacterial resistance: Ampicillin, 100 μg/mL
  Growth temperature: 37°C
  Growth strain: DH5alpha
  Copy number: High Copy
Gene/Insert 1
  Gene/Insert name: CasX sgRNAv2
  Promoter: U6
  Cloning method: Gibson Cloning
  Sequencing primers: 5′ GCTGTTAGAGAGATAATTGG
Gene/Insert 2
  Gene/Insert name: PlmCasX with DpbCasX R1 loop-2A-mNeonGreen (alt name: PlmCas12e)
  Species: Planctomycetes, Deltaproteobacteria
  Promoter: CAG
  Tag / fusion protein: SV40 NLS (N terminal on insert); SV40 NLS (C terminal on insert); 2x FLAG (C terminal on insert)
  Cloning method: Gibson Cloning
  Sequencing primers: 5′ AGGGTTTAAGGGATGGTTGG
Terms and licenses: Academic/Nonprofit Terms; Industry Terms: Not Available to Industry
How to cite: pCAT527 was a gift from Jennifer Doudna (Addgene plasmid # 180514 ; http://n2t.net/addgene:180514 ; RRID:Addgene_180514)
