[The description below was written by a language model from this plasmid's Addgene catalogue record and pLannotate feature annotations shown in this document.]
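Description:
pCAT527 is a high-copy, ampicillin-selected mammalian expression and CRISPR plasmid built on the pBLO62.5 backbone. It combines a CasX (Cas12e) nuclease cassette and its guide RNA cassette on a single vector of about 8.7 kb. It is propagated in E. coli through a ColE1/pUC-type origin and the β-lactamase gene, and it also carries an f1/M13 phage origin. A single AAV2 inverted terminal repeat is annotated downstream of the expression cassette. With only one ITR detected, this looks like a backbone remnant rather than a functional AAV packaging unit.

The first cassette uses the human U6 RNA polymerase III promoter to transcribe the engineered CasX sgRNAv2 scaffold, with restriction sites for cloning in new spacers. The second uses a CAG-type promoter (CMV enhancer, chicken β-actin promoter and a hybrid intron) to express a mammalian codon-optimised chimeric nuclease, PlmCasX from Planctomycetes carrying the R1 loop of the Deltaproteobacteria enzyme DpbCasX. The nuclease coding region itself is not annotated by the feature tool, but it fits the roughly 3 kb gap between the intron and the C-terminal tags. The protein is flanked by SV40 nuclear localisation signals and ends in a 2x FLAG epitope. A 2A peptide links it to mNeonGreen, so transfected cells can be identified by green fluorescence. The tables also show a puromycin N-acetyltransferase sequence after mNeonGreen and before the bGH polyadenylation signal. The catalogue entry does not mention this marker.

The sequenced and depositor records differ by a few dozen bases, mainly within the β-actin promoter region. The plasmid is intended for testing improved CasX genome editing in mammalian cells.
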