Features (pLannotate 1.2.2; 18 found; start..end, strand, type, name):
      1..589     +  rep_origin     ori: high-copy-number ColE1/pMB1/pBR322/pUC origin of replication
    651..891     +  promoter       U6 promoter: RNA polymerase III promoter for human U6 snRNA
   1033..1318    +  enhancer       CMV enhancer: human cytomegalovirus immediate early enhancer; contains an 18-bp deletion relative to the standard CMV enhancer
   1320..1597    +  promoter       chicken β-actin promoter: No description available
   1598..1826    +  intron         hybrid intron: hybrid between chicken β-actin (CBA) and minute virus of mice (MMV) introns (Gray et al., 2011)
   4835..4855    +  CDS            SV40 NLS: nuclear localization signal of SV40 (simian virus 40) large T antigen
   4856..4872    +  CDS            5xFLAG (fragment): five tandem FLAG® epitope tags
   4883..4904    +  CDS            2xFLAG (fragment): two tandem FLAG® epitope tags
   4970..5677    +  CDS            mNeonGreen: mNeonGreen is a basic (constitutively fluorescent) green/yellow fluorescent protein published in 2013, derived from Branchiostoma lanceolatum. It is reported to be a very rapidly-maturing monomer with moderate acid sensitivity.
   5743..6340    +  CDS            PuroR (fragment): puromycin N-acetyltransferase; pac from Streptomyces; confers resistance to puromycin
   6380..6491    +  polyA_signal   bGH poly(A) signal: bovine growth hormone polyadenylation signal
   6596..6736    +  repeat_region  AAV2 ITR: inverted terminal repeat of adeno-associated virus serotype 2 inverted
   6741..6792    -  misc_feature   bom (fragment): basis of mobility region from pBR322
   6811..7191    +  rep_origin     M13 ori (sequence partly withheld): M13 bacteriophage origin of replication; arrow indicates direction of (+) strand synthesis
   7267..7316    -  misc_feature   bom (fragment): basis of mobility region from pBR322
   7418..7453    -  CDS            rop (fragment): Rop protein, which maintains plasmids at low copy number; rop
   7548..7652    +  promoter       AmpR promoter: bla
   7653..8513    +  CDS            AmpR: β-lactamase; bla; confers resistance to ampicillin, carbenicillin, and related antibiotics
>Addgene plasmid #180514 | pCAT527 | depositor full sequence | sequence record 351033 | pCAT527 sequence 8683 bps
TTGAGATCCTTTTTTTCTGCGCGTAATCTGCTGCTTGCAAACAAAAAAACCACCGCTACCAGCGGTGGTT
TGTTTGCCGGATCAAGAGCTACCAACTCTTTTTCCGAAGGTAACTGGCTTCAGCAGAGCGCAGATACCAA
ATACTGTCCTTCTAGTGTAGCCGTAGTTAGGCCACCACTTCAAGAACTCTGTAGCACCGCCTACATACCT
CGCTCTGCTAATCCTGTTACCAGTGGCTGCTGCCAGTGGCGATAAGTCGTGTCTTACCGGGTTGGACTCA
AGACGATAGTTACCGGATAAGGCGCAGCGGTCGGGCTGAACGGGGGGTTCGTGCACACAGCCCAGCTTGG
AGCGAACGACCTACACCGAACTGAGATACCTACAGCGTGAGCTATGAGAAAGCGCCACGCTTCCCGAAGG
GAGAAAGGCGGACAGGTATCCGGTAAGCGGCAGGGTCGGAACAGGAGAGCGCACGAGGGAGCTTCCAGGG
GGAAACGCCTGGTATCTTTATAGTCCTGTCGGGTTTCGCCACCTCTGACTTGAGCGTCGATTTTTGTGAT
GCTCGTCAGGGGGGCGGAGCCTATGGAAAAACGCCAGCAACGCGGCCTTTTTACGGTTCCTGGCCTTTTG
CTGGCCTTTTGCTCACATGTGAGGGCCTATTTCCCATGATTCCTTCATATTTGCATATACGATACAAGGC
TGTTAGAGAGATAATTGGAATTAATTTGACTGTAAACACAAAGATATTAGTACAAAATACGTGACGTAGA
AAGTAATAATTTCTTGGGTAGTTTGCAGTTTTAAAATTATGTTTTAAAATGGACTATCATATGCTTACCG
TAACTTGAAAGTATTTCGATTTCTTGGCTTTATATATCTTGTGGAAAGGACGAAACACCGGCGCTTTTAT
CTCATTACTTTGAGAGCCATCACCAGCGACTATGTCGTATGGGTAAAGCGCTTATTTATCGGAGAAACCG
ATAAATAAGAAGCATCAAAGGGGTCTTCGAGAAGACCCTTTTTTTTGGTACCCGTTACATAACTTACGGT
AAATGGCCCGCCTGGCTGACCGCCCAACGACCCCCGCCCATTGACGTCAATAGTAACGCCAATAGGGACT
TTCCATTGACGTCAATGGGTGGAGTATTTACGGTAAACTGCCCACTTGGCAGTACATCAAGTGTATCATA
TGCCAAGTACGCCCCCTATTGACGTCAATGACGGTAAATGGCCCGCCTGGCATTGTGCCCAGTACATGAC
CTTATGGGACTTTCCTACTTGGCAGTACATCTACGTATTAGTCATCGCTATTACCATGGTCGAGGTGAGC
CCCACGTTCTGCTTCACTCTCCCCATCTCCCCCCCCTCCCCACCCCCAATTTTGTATTTATTTATTTTTT
AATTATTTTGTGCAGCGATGGGGGCGGGGGGGGGGGGGGGGCGCGCGCCAGGCGGGGCGGGGCGGGGCGA
GGGGCGGGGCGGGGCGAGGCGGAGAGGTGCGGCGGCAGCCAATCAGAGCGGCGCGCTCCGAAAGTTTCCT
TTTATGGCGAGGCGGCGGCGGCGGCGGCCCTATAAAAAGCGAAGCGCGCGGCGGGCGGGAGTCGCTGCGA
CGCTGCCTTCGCCCCGTGCCCCGCTCCGCCGCCGCCTCGCGCCGCCCGCCCCGGCTCTGACTGACCGCGT
TACTCCCACAGGTGAGCGGGCGGGACGGCCCTTCTCCTCCGGGCTGTAATTAGCTGAGCAAGAGGTAAGG
GTTTAAGGGATGGTTGGTTGGTGGGGTATTAATGTTTAATTACCTGGAGCACCTGCCTGAAATCACTTTT
TTTCAGGTTGGACCGGTGCCACCATGGCCCCAAAGAAGAAGCGGAAGGTCAGCATGCAAGAGATCAAGAG
AATCAACAAGATCAGAAGGAGACTGGTCAAGGACAGCAACACAAAGAAGGCCGGCAAGACAGGCCCCATG
AAAACCCTGCTCGTCAGAGTGATGACCCCTGACCTGAGAGAGCGGCTGGAAAACCTGAGAAAGAAGCCCG
AGAACATCCCTCAGCCTATCAGCAACACCAGCAGGGCCAACCTGAACAAGCTGCTGACCGACTACACCGA
GATGAAGAAAGCCATCCTGCACGTGTACTGGGAAGAGTTCCAGAAAGACCCCGTGGGCCTGATGAGCAGA
GTTGCTCAGCCCGCTCCTAAGAACATCGACCAGAGAAAGCTGATCCCCGTGAAGGACGGCAACGAGAGAC
TGACCTCTAGCGGCTTTGCCTGCAGCCAGTGTTGCCAGCCTCTGTACGTGTACAAGCTGGAACAAGTGAA
CGACAAGGGCAAGCCCCACACCAACTACTTCGGCAGATGCAACGTGTCCGAGCACGAGAGGCTGATCCTG
CTGTCTCCTCACAAGCCCGAGGCCAACGATGAGCTGGTCACATACAGCCTGGGCAAGTTCGGACAGAGAG
CCCTGGACTTCTACAGCATCCACGTGACCAGGGAGAGCAATCACCCTGTGAAGCCCCTGGAACAGATCGG
CGGCAATAGCTGTGCCTCTGGACCTGTGGGAAAAGCCCTGAGCGACGCCTGTATGGGAGCCGTGGCATCC
TTCCTGACCAAGTACCAGGACATCATCCTGGAACACCAGAAAGTGATCAAGAAGAACGAGAAAAGACTGG
CCAACCTCAAGGATATCGCCAGCGCTAACGGCCTGGCCTTTCCTAAGATCACCCTGCCTCCACAGCCTCA
CACCAAAGAGGGCATCGAGGCCTACAACAACGTGGTGGCCCAGATCGTGATTTGGGTCAACCTGAATCTG
TGGCAGAAGCTGAAGATCGGCAGGGACGAAGCCAAGCCACTGCAGAGACTGAAGGGCTTCCCTAGCTTCC
CTCTGGTGGAAAGACAGGCCAATGAAGTGGATTGGTGGGACATGGTCTGCAACGTGAAGAAGCTGATCAA
CGAGAAGAAAGAGGATGGCAAGGTTTTCTGGCAGAACCTGGCCGGCTACAAGAGACAAGAAGCCCTGCTG
CCTTACCTGAGCAGCGAAGAGGACCATAAAAAGCGGGAGGGGTCTCTTGAAAACCCGAAGAAGTTCGCCA
GATACCAGTTCGGCGACCTGCTGCTGCACCTGGAAAAGAAGCACGGCGAGGACTGGGGCAAAGTGTACGA
TGAGGCCTGGGAGAGAATCGACAAGAAGGTGGAAGGCCTGAGCAAGCACATTAAGCTGGAAGAGGAAAGA
AGGAGCGAGGACGCCCAATCTAAAGCCGCTCTGACCGATTGGCTGAGAGCCAAGGCCAGCTTTGTGATCG
AGGGCCTGAAAGAGGCCGACAAGGACGAGTTCTGCAGATGCGAGCTGAAGCTGCAGAAGTGGTACGGCGA
TCTGAGAGGCAAGCCCTTCGCCATTGAGGCCGAGAACAGCATCCTGGACATCAGCGGCTTCAGCAAGCAG
TACAACTGCGCCTTCATTTGGCAGAAAGACGGCGTCAAGAAACTGAACCTGTACCTGATCATCAATTACT
TCAAAGGCGGCAAGCTGCGGTTCAAGAAGATCAAACCCGAGGCCTTCGAGGCTAACAGATTCTACACCGT
GATCAACAAAAAGTCCGGCGAGATCGTGCCCATGGAAGTGAACTTCAACTTCGACGACCCCAACCTGATT
ATCCTGCCTCTGGCCTTCGGCAAGAGACAGGGCAGAGAGTTCATCTGGAACGATCTGCTGAGCCTGGAAA
CCGGCTCTCTGAAGCTGGCCAATGGCAGAGTGATCGAGAAAACCCTGTACAACAGGAGAACCAGACAGGA
CGAGCCTGCTCTGTTTGTGGCCCTGACCTTCGAGAGAAGAGAGGTGCTGGACAGCAGCAACATCAAGCCC
ATGAACCTGATCGGCATCGACCGGGGCGAGAATATCCCTGCTGTGATCGCCCTGACAGACCCTGAAGGAT
GCCCACTGAGCAGATTCAAGGACTCCCTGGGCAACCCTACACACATCCTGAGAATCGGCGAGAGCTACAA
AGAGAAGCAGAGGACAATCCAGGCCGCCAAAGAGGTGGAACAGAGAAGAGCCGGCGGATACTCTAGGAAG
TACGCCAGCAAGGCCAAGAATCTGGCCGACGACATGGTCCGAAACACCGCCAGAGATCTGCTGTACTACG
CCGTGACACAGGACGCCATGCTGATCTTCGAGAATCTGAGCAGAGGCTTCGGCCGGCAGGGCAAGAGAAC
CTTTATGGCCGAGAGGCAGTACACCAGAATGGAAGATTGGCTCACAGCTAAACTGGCCTACGAGGGACTG
CCCAGCAAGACCTACCTGTCCAAAACACTGGCCCAGTATACCTCCAAGACCTGCAGCAATTGCGGCTTCA
CCATCACCAGCGCCGACTACGACAGAGTGCTGGAAAAGCTCAAGAAAACCGCCACCGGCTGGATGACCAC
CATCAACGGCAAAGAGCTGAAGGTTGAGGGCCAGATCACCTACTACAACAGGTACAAGAGGCAGAACGTC
GTGAAGGATCTGAGCGTGGAACTGGACAGACTGAGCGAAGAGAGCGTGAACAACGACATCAGCAGCTGGA
CAAAGGGCAGATCAGGCGAGGCTCTGAGCCTGCTGAAGAAGAGGTTTAGCCACAGACCTGTGCAAGAGAA
GTTCGTGTGCCTGAACTGCGGCTTCGAGACACACGCCGATGAACAGGCTGCCCTGAACATTGCCAGAAGC
TGGCTGTTCCTGAGAAGCCAAGAGTACAAGAAGTACCAGACCAACAAGACCACCGGCAACACCGACAAGA
GGGCCTTTGTGGAAACCTGGCAGAGCTTCTACAGAAAAAAGCTGAAAGAAGTCTGGAAGCCCGCCGTGAC
TAGTCCAAAAAAGAAGAGAAAGGTAGATTACAAAGATGACGATGACAAAGACTACAAGGATGATGATGAT
AAGGGATCCGGCGCCACCAACTTCAGCCTGCTGAAGCAGGCCGGCGACGTGGAGGAGAACCCCGGCCCCA
TGGTAAGTAAGGGCGAAGAGGATAATATGGCTTCTTTGCCCGCCACACACGAACTGCACATATTCGGATC
AATAAACGGGGTGGATTTCGATATGGTCGGCCAGGGAACAGGAAACCCTAATGACGGCTACGAAGAGCTC
AATCTCAAATCTACCAAAGGGGACTTACAATTCTCTCCATGGATCCTAGTGCCACATATTGGATATGGCT
TCCATCAATACCTTCCATATCCAGACGGTATGAGCCCCTTCCAGGCTGCAATGGTGGACGGGTCTGGATA
TCAGGTTCACAGAACAATGCAATTTGAGGACGGTGCATCCCTTACAGTTAATTACAGGTACACATACGAA
GGAAGTCACATCAAAGGGGAGGCGCAGGTGAAGGGCACCGGGTTCCCAGCTGATGGACCTGTAATGACAA
ATTCACTCACAGCCGCCGATTGGTGCAGGTCAAAGAAAACCTATCCTAATGACAAAACAATTATATCCAC
ATTTAAATGGTCTTATACCACAGGAAATGGAAAGAGATACAGATCTACAGCTAGAACAACTTACACATTT
GCTAAACCAATGGCAGCCAACTACCTTAAGAATCAACCAATGTATGTGTTCAGAAAGACTGAACTAAAAC
ACAGTAAAACAGAACTTAATTTCAAAGAGTGGCAGAAGGCCTTCACAGACGTTATGGGTATGGATGAACT
GTACAAGGGATCCGGCGCAACAAACTTCTCTCTGCTGAAACAAGCCGGAGATGTCGAAGAGAATCCTGGA
CCGACCGAGTACAAGCCCACGGTGCGCCTCGCCACCCGCGACGACGTCCCCAGGGCCGTACGCACCCTCG
CCGCCGCGTTCGCCGACTACCCCGCCACGCGCCACACCGTCGATCCGGACCGCCACATCGAGCGGGTCAC
CGAGCTGCAAGAACTCTTCCTCACGCGCGTCGGGCTCGACATCGGCAAGGTGTGGGTCGCGGACGACGGC
GCCGCGGTGGCGGTCTGGACCACGCCGGAGAGCGTCGAAGCGGGGGCGGTGTTCGCCGAGATCGGCCCGC
GCATGGCCGAGTTGAGCGGTTCCCGGCTGGCCGCGCAGCAACAGATGGAAGGCCTCCTGGCGCCGCACCG
GCCCAAGGAGCCCGCGTGGTTCCTGGCCACCGTCGGAGTCTCGCCCGACCACCAGGGCAAGGGTCTGGGC
AGCGCCGTCGTGCTCCCCGGAGTGGAGGCGGCCGAGCGCGCCGGGGTGCCCGCCTTCCTGGAGACCTCCG
CGCCCCGCAACCTCCCCTTCTACGAGCGGCTCGGCTTCACCGTCACCGCCGACGTCGAGGTGCCCGAAGG
ACCGCGCACCTGGTGCATGACCCGCAAGCCCGGTGCCTGAACGCGTTAAGAATTCCTAGAGCTCGCTGAT
CAGCCTCGACTGTGCCTTCTAGTTGCCAGCCATCTGTTGTTTGCCCCTCCCCCGTGCCTTCCTTGACCCT
GGAAGGTGCCACTCCCACTGTCCTTTCCTAATAAAATGAGGAAATTGCATCGCATTGTCTGAGTAGGTGT
CATTCTATTCTGGGGGGTGGGGTGGGGCAGGACAGCAAGGGGGAGGATTGGGAAGAGAATAGCAGGCATG
CTGGGGAGCGGCCGCAGGAACCCCTAGTGATGGAGTTGGCCACTCCCTCTCTGCGCGCTCGCTCGCTCAC
TGAGGCCGGGCGACCAAAGGTCGCCCGACGCCCGGGCTTTGCCCGGGCGGCCTCAGTGAGCGAGCGAGCG
CGCAGCTGCCTGCAGGGGCGCCTGATGCGGTATTTTCTCCTTACGCATCTGTGCGGTATTTCACACCGCA
TA
[142 nt withheld, positions 6793-6934]
C
[141 nt withheld, positions 6936-7076]
CCTTTGACGTTGGAGTCCACGTTCTTT
[37 nt withheld, positions 7104-7140]
ACCCTATCTCGGGCTATTCTTTTGATTTATAAGGGATTTTGCCGATTTCGGCCTATTGGTTAAAAAATGA
GCTGATTTAACAAAAATTTAACGCGAATTTTAACAAAATATTAACGTTTACAATTTTATGGTGCACTCTC
AGTACAATCTGCTCTGATGCCGCATAGTTAAGCCAGCCCCGACACCCGCCAACACCCGCTGACGCGCCCT
GACGGGCTTGTCTGCTCCCGGCATCCGCTTACAGACAAGCTGTGACCGTCTCCGGGAGCTGCATGTGTCA
GAGGTTTTCACCGTCATCACCGAAACGCGCGAGACGAAAGGGCCTCGTGATACGCCTATTTTTATAGGTT
AATGTCATGATAATAATGGTTTCTTAGACGTCAGGTGGCACTTTTCGGGGAAATGTGCGCGGAACCCCTA
TTTGTTTATTTTTCTAAATACATTCAAATATGTATCCGCTCATGAGACAATAACCCTGATAAATGCTTCA
ATAATATTGAAAAAGGAAGAGTATGAGTATTCAACATTTCCGTGTCGCCCTTATTCCCTTTTTTGCGGCA
TTTTGCCTTCCTGTTTTTGCTCACCCAGAAACGCTGGTGAAAGTAAAAGATGCTGAAGATCAGTTGGGTG
CACGAGTGGGTTACATCGAACTGGATCTCAACAGCGGTAAGATCCTTGAGAGTTTTCGCCCCGAAGAACG
TTTTCCAATGATGAGCACTTTTAAAGTTCTGCTATGTGGCGCGGTATTATCCCGTATTGACGCCGGGCAA
GAGCAACTCGGTCGCCGCATACACTATTCTCAGAATGACTTGGTTGAGTACTCACCAGTCACAGAAAAGC
ATCTTACGGATGGCATGACAGTAAGAGAATTATGCAGTGCTGCCATAACCATGAGTGATAACACTGCGGC
CAACTTACTTCTGACAACGATCGGAGGACCGAAGGAGCTAACCGCTTTTTTGCACAACATGGGGGATCAT
GTAACTCGCCTTGATCGTTGGGAACCGGAGCTGAATGAAGCCATACCAAACGACGAGCGTGACACCACGA
TGCCTGTAGCAATGGCAACAACGTTGCGCAAACTATTAACTGGCGAACTACTTACTCTAGCTTCCCGGCA
ACAATTAATAGACTGGATGGAGGCGGATAAAGTTGCAGGACCACTTCTGCGCTCGGCCCTTCCGGCTGGC
TGGTTTATTGCTGATAAATCTGGAGCCGGTGAGCGTGGAAGCCGCGGTATCATTGCAGCACTGGGGCCAG
ATGGTAAGCCCTCCCGTATCGTAGTTATCTACACGACGGGGAGTCAGGCAACTATGGATGAACGAAATAG
ACAGATCGCTGAGATAGGTGCCTCACTGATTAAGCATTGGTAACTGTCAGACCAAGTTTACTCATATATA
CTTTAGATTGATTTAAAACTTCATTTTTAATTTAAAAGGATCTAGGTGAAGATCCTTTTTGATAATCTCA
TGACCAAAATCCCTTAACGTGAGTTTTCGTTCCACTGAGCGTCAGACCCCGTAGAAAAGATCAAAGGATC
TTC
