Features (pLannotate 1.2.2; 19 found; start..end, strand, type, name):
    643..883     +  promoter       U6 promoter: RNA polymerase III promoter for human U6 snRNA
   1025..1310    +  enhancer       CMV enhancer: human cytomegalovirus immediate early enhancer; contains an 18-bp deletion relative to the standard CMV enhancer
   1312..1430    +  promoter       chicken β-actin promoter (fragment): contains a 21-bp deletion relative to the standard chicken β-actin promoter
   1508..1628    +  promoter       chicken β-actin promoter (fragment): contains a 21-bp deletion relative to the standard chicken β-actin promoter
   1629..1856    +  intron         hybrid intron: hybrid between chicken β-actin (CBA) and minute virus of mice (MMV) introns (Gray et al., 2011)
   4865..4885    +  CDS            SV40 NLS: nuclear localization signal of SV40 (simian virus 40) large T antigen
   4886..4902    +  CDS            5xFLAG (fragment): five tandem FLAG® epitope tags
   4913..4934    +  CDS            2xFLAG (fragment): two tandem FLAG® epitope tags
   5000..5707    +  CDS            mNeonGreen: mNeonGreen is a basic (constitutively fluorescent) green/yellow fluorescent protein published in 2013, derived from Branchiostoma lanceolatum. It is reported to be a very rapidly-maturing monomer with moderate acid sensitivity.
   5773..6370    +  CDS            PuroR (fragment): puromycin N-acetyltransferase; pac from Streptomyces; confers resistance to puromycin
   6410..6521    +  polyA_signal   bGH poly(A) signal: bovine growth hormone polyadenylation signal
   6626..6766    +  repeat_region  AAV2 ITR: inverted terminal repeat of adeno-associated virus serotype 2 inverted
   6771..6822    -  misc_feature   bom (fragment): basis of mobility region from pBR322
   6841..7296    +  rep_origin     f1 ori (sequence partly withheld): f1 bacteriophage origin of replication; arrow indicates direction of (+) strand synthesis
   7297..7346    -  misc_feature   bom (fragment): basis of mobility region from pBR322
   7448..7483    -  CDS            rop (fragment): Rop protein, which maintains plasmids at low copy number; rop
   7578..7682    +  promoter       AmpR promoter: bla
   7683..8543    +  CDS            AmpR: β-lactamase; bla; confers resistance to ampicillin, carbenicillin, and related antibiotics
   8714..581     +  rep_origin     ori (across the origin): high-copy-number ColE1/pMB1/pBR322/pUC origin of replication
>Addgene plasmid #180514 | pCAT527 | addgene full sequence | sequence record 359727 | Addgene NGS Result
CTTTTTTTCTGCGCGTAATCTGCTGCTTGCAAACAAAAAAACCACCGCTACCAGCGGTGGTTTGTTTGCC
GGATCAAGAGCTACCAACTCTTTTTCCGAAGGTAACTGGCTTCAGCAGAGCGCAGATACCAAATACTGTT
CTTCTAGTGTAGCCGTAGTTAGGCCACCACTTCAAGAACTCTGTAGCACCGCCTACATACCTCGCTCTGC
TAATCCTGTTACCAGTGGCTGCTGCCAGTGGCGATAAGTCGTGTCTTACCGGGTTGGACTCAAGACGATA
GTTACCGGATAAGGCGCAGCGGTCGGGCTGAACGGGGGGTTCGTGCACACAGCCCAGCTTGGAGCGAACG
ACCTACACCGAACTGAGATACCTACAGCGTGAGCTATGAGAAAGCGCCACGCTTCCCGAAGGGAGAAAGG
CGGACAGGTATCCGGTAAGCGGCAGGGTCGGAACAGGAGAGCGCACGAGGGAGCTTCCAGGGGGAAACGC
CTGGTATCTTTATAGTCCTGTCGGGTTTCGCCACCTCTGACTTGAGCGTCGATTTTTGTGATGCTCGTCA
GGGGGGCGGAGCCTATGGAAAAACGCCAGCAACGCGGCCTTTTTACGGTTCCTGGCCTTTTGCTGGCCTT
TTGCTCACATGTGAGGGCCTATTTCCCATGATTCCTTCATATTTGCATATACGATACAAGGCTGTTAGAG
AGATAATTGGAATTAATTTGACTGTAAACACAAAGATATTAGTACAAAATACGTGACGTAGAAAGTAATA
ATTTCTTGGGTAGTTTGCAGTTTTAAAATTATGTTTTAAAATGGACTATCATATGCTTACCGTAACTTGA
AAGTATTTCGATTTCTTGGCTTTATATATCTTGTGGAAAGGACGAAACACCGGCGCTTTTATCTCATTAC
TTTGAGAGCCATCACCAGCGACTATGTCGTATGGGTAAAGCGCTTATTTATCGGAGAAACCGATAAATAA
GAAGCATCAAAGGGGTCTTCGAGAAGACCCTTTTTTTTGGTACCCGTTACATAACTTACGGTAAATGGCC
CGCCTGGCTGACCGCCCAACGACCCCCGCCCATTGACGTCAATAGTAACGCCAATAGGGACTTTCCATTG
ACGTCAATGGGTGGAGTATTTACGGTAAACTGCCCACTTGGCAGTACATCAAGTGTATCATATGCCAAGT
ACGCCCCCTATTGACGTCAATGACGGTAAATGGCCCGCCTGGCATTGTGCCCAGTACATGACCTTATGGG
ACTTTCCTACTTGGCAGTACATCTACGTATTAGTCATCGCTATTACCATGGTCGAGGTGAGCCCCACGTT
CTGCTTCACTCTCCCCATCTCCCCCCCCTCCCCACCCCCAATTTTGTATTTATTTATTTTTTAATTATTT
TGTGCAGCGATGGGGGCGGGGGGGGGGGGGNNNNNNNNNNNNNNNNNNNNNNNNNNNNNNNNNNNNNNNN
NNNNNNNNNNNNNNNNNNNNNNNNNNNNNNNNNNNNNGGGCGGGGCGAGGCGGAGAGGTGCGGCGGCAGC
CAATCAGAGCGGCGCGCTCCGAAAGTTTCCTTTTATGGCGAGGCGGCGGCGGCGGCGGCCCTATAAAAAG
CGAAGCGCGCGGCGGGCGGGAGTCGCTGCGCGCTGCCTTCGCCCCGTGCCCCGCTCCGCCGCCGCCTCGC
GCCGCCCGCCCCGGCTCTGACTGACCGCGTTACTCCCACAGGTGAGCGGGCGGGACGGCCCTTCTCCTCC
GGGCTGTAATTAGCTGAGCAAGAGGTAAGGGTTTAAGGGATGGTTGGTTGGTGGGGTATTAATGTTTAAT
TACCTGGAGCACCTGCCTGAAATCACTTTTTTTCAGGTTGGACCGGTGCCACCATGGCCCCAAAGAAGAA
GCGGAAGGTCAGCATGCAAGAGATCAAGAGAATCAACAAGATCAGAAGGAGACTGGTCAAGGACAGCAAC
ACAAAGAAGGCCGGCAAGACAGGCCCCATGAAAACCCTGCTCGTCAGAGTGATGACCCCTGACCTGAGAG
AGCGGCTGGAAAACCTGAGAAAGAAGCCCGAGAACATCCCTCAGCCTATCAGCAACACCAGCAGGGCCAA
CCTGAACAAGCTGCTGACCGACTACACCGAGATGAAGAAAGCCATCCTGCACGTGTACTGGGAAGAGTTC
CAGAAAGACCCCGTGGGCCTGATGAGCAGAGTTGCTCAGCCCGCTCCTAAGAACATCGACCAGAGAAAGC
TGATCCCCGTGAAGGACGGCAACGAGAGACTGACCTCTAGCGGCTTTGCCTGCAGCCAGTGTTGCCAGCC
TCTGTACGTGTACAAGCTGGAACAAGTGAACGACAAGGGCAAGCCCCACACCAACTACTTCGGCAGATGC
AACGTGTCCGAGCACGAGAGGCTGATCCTGCTGTCTCCTCACAAGCCCGAGGCCAACGATGAGCTGGTCA
CATACAGCCTGGGCAAGTTCGGACAGAGAGCCCTGGACTTCTACAGCATCCACGTGACCAGGGAGAGCAA
TCACCCTGTGAAGCCCCTGGAACAGATCGGCGGCAATAGCTGTGCCTCTGGACCTGTGGGAAAAGCCCTG
AGCGACGCCTGTATGGGAGCCGTGGCATCCTTCCTGACCAAGTACCAGGACATCATCCTGGAACACCAGA
AAGTGATCAAGAAGAACGAGAAAAGACTGGCCAACCTCAAGGATATCGCCAGCGCTAACGGCCTGGCCTT
TCCTAAGATCACCCTGCCTCCACAGCCTCACACCAAAGAGGGCATCGAGGCCTACAACAACGTGGTGGCC
CAGATCGTGATTTGGGTCAACCTGAATCTGTGGCAGAAGCTGAAGATCGGCAGGGACGAAGCCAAGCCAC
TGCAGAGACTGAAGGGCTTCCCTAGCTTCCCTCTGGTGGAAAGACAGGCCAATGAAGTGGATTGGTGGGA
CATGGTCTGCAACGTGAAGAAGCTGATCAACGAGAAGAAAGAGGATGGCAAGGTTTTCTGGCAGAACCTG
GCCGGCTACAAGAGACAAGAAGCCCTGCTGCCTTACCTGAGCAGCGAAGAGGACCATAAAAAGCGGGAGG
GGTCTCTTGAAAACCCGAAGAAGTTCGCCAGATACCAGTTCGGCGACCTGCTGCTGCACCTGGAAAAGAA
GCACGGCGAGGACTGGGGCAAAGTGTACGATGAGGCCTGGGAGAGAATCGACAAGAAGGTGGAAGGCCTG
AGCAAGCACATTAAGCTGGAAGAGGAAAGAAGGAGCGAGGACGCCCAATCTAAAGCCGCTCTGACCGATT
GGCTGAGAGCCAAGGCCAGCTTTGTGATCGAGGGCCTGAAAGAGGCCGACAAGGACGAGTTCTGCAGATG
CGAGCTGAAGCTGCAGAAGTGGTACGGCGATCTGAGAGGCAAGCCCTTCGCCATTGAGGCCGAGAACAGC
ATCCTGGACATCAGCGGCTTCAGCAAGCAGTACAACTGCGCCTTCATTTGGCAGAAAGACGGCGTCAAGA
AACTGAACCTGTACCTGATCATCAATTACTTCAAAGGCGGCAAGCTGCGGTTCAAGAAGATCAAACCCGA
GGCCTTCGAGGCTAACAGATTCTACACCGTGATCAACAAAAAGTCCGGCGAGATCGTGCCCATGGAAGTG
AACTTCAACTTCGACGACCCCAACCTGATTATCCTGCCTCTGGCCTTCGGCAAGAGACAGGGCAGAGAGT
TCATCTGGAACGATCTGCTGAGCCTGGAAACCGGCTCTCTGAAGCTGGCCAATGGCAGAGTGATCGAGAA
AACCCTGTACAACAGGAGAACCAGACAGGACGAGCCTGCTCTGTTTGTGGCCCTGACCTTCGAGAGAAGA
GAGGTGCTGGACAGCAGCAACATCAAGCCCATGAACCTGATCGGCATCGACCGGGGCGAGAATATCCCTG
CTGTGATCGCCCTGACAGACCCTGAAGGATGCCCACTGAGCAGATTCAAGGACTCCCTGGGCAACCCTAC
ACACATCCTGAGAATCGGCGAGAGCTACAAAGAGAAGCAGAGGACAATCCAGGCCGCCAAAGAGGTGGAA
CAGAGAAGAGCCGGCGGATACTCTAGGAAGTACGCCAGCAAGGCCAAGAATCTGGCCGACGACATGGTCC
GAAACACCGCCAGAGATCTGCTGTACTACGCCGTGACACAGGACGCCATGCTGATCTTCGAGAATCTGAG
CAGAGGCTTCGGCCGGCAGGGCAAGAGAACCTTTATGGCCGAGAGGCAGTACACCAGAATGGAAGATTGG
CTCACAGCTAAACTGGCCTACGAGGGACTGCCCAGCAAGACCTACCTGTCCAAAACACTGGCCCAGTATA
CCTCCAAGACCTGCAGCAATTGCGGCTTCACCATCACCAGCGCCGACTACGACAGAGTGCTGGAAAAGCT
CAAGAAAACCGCCACCGGCTGGATGACCACCATCAACGGCAAAGAGCTGAAGGTTGAGGGCCAGATCACC
TACTACAACAGGTACAAGAGGCAGAACGTCGTGAAGGATCTGAGCGTGGAACTGGACAGACTGAGCGAAG
AGAGCGTGAACAACGACATCAGCAGCTGGACAAAGGGCAGATCAGGCGAGGCTCTGAGCCTGCTGAAGAA
GAGGTTTAGCCACAGACCTGTGCAAGAGAAGTTCGTGTGCCTGAACTGCGGCTTCGAGACACACGCCGAT
GAACAGGCTGCCCTGAACATTGCCAGAAGCTGGCTGTTCCTGAGAAGCCAAGAGTACAAGAAGTACCAGA
CCAACAAGACCACCGGCAACACCGACAAGAGGGCCTTTGTGGAAACCTGGCAGAGCTTCTACAGAAAAAA
GCTGAAAGAAGTCTGGAAGCCCGCCGTGACTAGTCCAAAAAAGAAGAGAAAGGTAGATTACAAAGATGAC
GATGACAAAGACTACAAGGATGATGATGATAAGGGATCCGGCGCCACCAACTTCAGCCTGCTGAAGCAGG
CCGGCGACGTGGAGGAGAACCCCGGCCCCATGGTAAGTAAGGGCGAAGAGGATAATATGGCTTCTTTGCC
CGCCACACACGAACTGCACATATTCGGATCAATAAACGGGGTGGATTTCGATATGGTCGGCCAGGGAACA
GGAAACCCTAATGACGGCTACGAAGAGCTCAATCTCAAATCTACCAAAGGGGACTTACAATTCTCTCCAT
GGATCCTAGTGCCACATATTGGATATGGCTTCCATCAATACCTTCCATATCCAGACGGTATGAGCCCCTT
CCAGGCTGCAATGGTGGACGGGTCTGGATATCAGGTTCACAGAACAATGCAATTTGAGGACGGTGCATCC
CTTACAGTTAATTACAGGTACACATACGAAGGAAGTCACATCAAAGGGGAGGCGCAGGTGAAGGGCACCG
GGTTCCCAGCTGATGGACCTGTAATGACAAATTCACTCACAGCCGCCGATTGGTGCAGGTCAAAGAAAAC
CTATCCTAATGACAAAACAATTATATCCACATTTAAATGGTCTTATACCACAGGAAATGGAAAGAGATAC
AGATCTACAGCTAGAACAACTTACACATTTGCTAAACCAATGGCAGCCAACTACCTTAAGAATCAACCAA
TGTATGTGTTCAGAAAGACTGAACTAAAACACAGTAAAACAGAACTTAATTTCAAAGAGTGGCAGAAGGC
CTTCACAGACGTTATGGGTATGGATGAACTGTACAAGGGATCCGGCGCAACAAACTTCTCTCTGCTGAAA
CAAGCCGGAGATGTCGAAGAGAATCCTGGACCGACCGAGTACAAGCCCACGGTGCGCCTCGCCACCCGCG
ACGACGTCCCCAGGGCCGTACGCACCCTCGCCGCCGCGTTCGCCGACTACCCCGCCACGCGCCACACCGT
CGATCCGGACCGCCACATCGAGCGGGTCACCGAGCTGCAAGAACTCTTCCTCACGCGCGTCGGGCTCGAC
ATCGGCAAGGTGTGGGTCGCGGACGACGGCGCCGCGGTGGCGGTCTGGACCACGCCGGAGAGCGTCGAAG
CGGGGGCGGTGTTCGCCGAGATCGGCCCGCGCATGGCCGAGTTGAGCGGTTCCCGGCTGGCCGCGCAGCA
ACAGATGGAAGGCCTCCTGGCGCCGCACCGGCCCAAGGAGCCCGCGTGGTTCCTGGCCACCGTCGGAGTC
TCGCCCGACCACCAGGGCAAGGGTCTGGGCAGCGCCGTCGTGCTCCCCGGAGTGGAGGCGGCCGAGCGCG
CCGGGGTGCCCGCCTTCCTGGAGACCTCCGCGCCCCGCAACCTCCCCTTCTACGAGCGGCTCGGCTTCAC
CGTCACCGCCGACGTCGAGGTGCCCGAAGGACCGCGCACCTGGTGCATGACCCGCAAGCCCGGTGCCTGA
ACGCGTTAAGAATTCCTAGAGCTCGCTGATCAGCCTCGACTGTGCCTTCTAGTTGCCAGCCATCTGTTGT
TTGCCCCTCCCCCGTGCCTTCCTTGACCCTGGAAGGTGCCACTCCCACTGTCCTTTCCTAATAAAATGAG
GAAATTGCATCGCATTGTCTGAGTAGGTGTCATTCTATTCTGGGGGGTGGGGTGGGGCAGGACAGCAAGG
GGGAGGATTGGGAAGAGAATAGCAGGCATGCTGGGGAGCGGCCGCAGGAACCCCTAGTGATGGAGTTGGC
CACTCCCTCTCTGCGCGCTCGCTCGCTCACTGAGGCCGGGCGACCAAAGGTCGCCCGACGCCCGGGCTTT
GCCCGGGCGGCCTCAGTGAGCGAGCGAGCGCGCAGCTGCCTGCAGGGGCGCCTGATGCGGTATTTTCTCC
TTACGCATCTGTGCGGTATTTCACACCGCATA
[95 nt withheld, positions 6823-6917]
T
[46 nt withheld, positions 6919-6964]
C
[141 nt withheld, positions 6966-7106]
CCTTTGACGTTGGAGTCCACGTTCTTT
[37 nt withheld, positions 7134-7170]
ACTCTATCTCGGGCTATTCTTTTGATTTATAAGGGATTTTGCCGATTTCGGTCTATTGGTTAAAAAATGA
GCTGATTTAACAAAAATTTAACGCGAATTTTAACAAAATATTAACGTTTACAATTTTATGGTGCACTCTC
AGTACAATCTGCTCTGATGCCGCATAGTTAAGCCAGCCCCGACACCCGCCAACACCCGCTGACGCGCCCT
GACGGGCTTGTCTGCTCCCGGCATCCGCTTACAGACAAGCTGTGACCGTCTCCGGGAGCTGCATGTGTCA
GAGGTTTTCACCGTCATCACCGAAACGCGCGAGACGAAAGGGCCTCGTGATACGCCTATTTTTATAGGTT
AATGTCATGATAATAATGGTTTCTTAGACGTCAGGTGGCACTTTTCGGGGAAATGTGCGCGGAACCCCTA
TTTGTTTATTTTTCTAAATACATTCAAATATGTATCCGCTCATGAGACAATAACCCTGATAAATGCTTCA
ATAATATTGAAAAAGGAAGAGTATGAGTATTCAACATTTCCGTGTCGCCCTTATTCCCTTTTTTGCGGCA
TTTTGCCTTCCTGTTTTTGCTCACCCAGAAACGCTGGTGAAAGTAAAAGATGCTGAAGATCAGTTGGGTG
CACGAGTGGGTTACATCGAACTGGATCTCAACAGCGGTAAGATCCTTGAGAGTTTTCGCCCCGAAGAACG
TTTTCCAATGATGAGCACTTTTAAAGTTCTGCTATGTGGCGCGGTATTATCCCGTATTGACGCCGGGCAA
GAGCAACTCGGTCGCCGCATACACTATTCTCAGAATGACTTGGTTGAGTACTCACCAGTCACAGAAAAGC
ATCTTACGGATGGCATGACAGTAAGAGAATTATGCAGTGCTGCCATAACCATGAGTGATAACACTGCGGC
CAACTTACTTCTGACAACGATCGGAGGACCGAAGGAGCTAACCGCTTTTTTGCACAACATGGGGGATCAT
GTAACTCGCCTTGATCGTTGGGAACCGGAGCTGAATGAAGCCATACCAAACGACGAGCGTGACACCACGA
TGCCTGTAGCAATGGCAACAACGTTGCGCAAACTATTAACTGGCGAACTACTTACTCTAGCTTCCCGGCA
ACAATTAATAGACTGGATGGAGGCGGATAAAGTTGCAGGACCACTTCTGCGCTCGGCCCTTCCGGCTGGC
TGGTTTATTGCTGATAAATCTGGAGCCGGTGAGCGTGGAAGCCGCGGTATCATTGCAGCACTGGGGCCAG
ATGGTAAGCCCTCCCGTATCGTAGTTATCTACACGACGGGGAGTCAGGCAACTATGGATGAACGAAATAG
ACAGATCGCTGAGATAGGTGCCTCACTGATTAAGCATTGGTAACTGTCAGACCAAGTTTACTCATATATA
CTTTAGATTGATTTAAAACTTCATTTTTAATTTAAAAGGATCTAGGTGAAGATCCTTTTTGATAATCTCA
TGACCAAAATCCCTTAACGTGAGTTTTCGTTCCACTGAGCGTCAGACCCCGTAGAAAAGATCAAAGGATC
TTCTTGAGATC
